Addgene plasmid #212693: pCfB13017
Purpose: (Empty Backbone) integration vector for three gene cassette with integration site of the gene 4HPPD locus
Depositing lab: Irina Borodina. Depositing organization: Danmarks Tekniske Universitet. Publication: Combinatorial iterative method for metabolic engineering of Yarrowia lipolytica: application for betanin biosynthesis. Jiang W, Wang S, Avila P, Jorgensen TS, Yang Z, Borodina I. Metab Eng. 2024 Sep 9:S1096-7176(24)00110-1. doi: 10.1016/j.ymben.2024.09.003. PubMed 39260817.
Backbone
  Vector backbone: custom backbone
  Vector type: Yeast Expression
Growth in bacteria
  Bacterial resistance: Ampicillin, 100 μg/mL
  Growth temperature: 37°C
  Growth strain: DH5alpha
  Copy number: High Copy
Gene/Insert
  Gene/Insert name: None
Terms and licenses: Academic/Nonprofit Terms; Industry Terms: Not Available to Industry
How to cite: pCfB13017 was a gift from Irina Borodina (Addgene plasmid # 212693 ; http://n2t.net/addgene:212693 ; RRID:Addgene_212693)
