[The description below was written by a language model from this plasmid's Addgene catalogue record and pLannotate feature annotations shown in this document.]
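Description:
pCfB13017 is an empty yeast integration backbone of about 4.8 kb, built on a custom backbone and catalogued as a yeast expression vector. It is intended to receive a three-gene cassette and deliver it to the 4HPPD gene locus. The associated publication describes a combinatorial, iterative metabolic engineering method for Yarrowia lipolytica applied to betanin biosynthesis, so that yeast is the likely host, although the catalogue fields do not name the host explicitly. In E. coli the plasmid is maintained at high copy through a ColE1/pUC-type origin and selected with ampicillin via the bla gene and its promoter. No yeast replication origin or yeast selection marker is annotated, which is consistent with a vector meant to integrate into the chromosome rather than replicate episomally.

No insert is recorded. The annotated features include a superfolder GFP coding sequence spanning the sequence origin, followed by the rrnB T1 and T7Te bacterial terminators. This arrangement may be a placeholder that is replaced when the gene cassettes are assembled, but the record does not state its role or name its promoter. Two minimal FRT sites in opposite orientation lie on either side of the segment containing the ampicillin marker and origin. Their function here is also not described. The remaining hits are short fragments (KanR, lacZα, rrnB T1 and T2 terminator pieces) and a 5S rRNA match, most likely cloning remnants. The homology arms for the 4HPPD locus implied by the stated purpose are not annotated and presumably lie in the unannotated stretches of the sequence.
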