Features (pLannotate 1.2.2; 13 found; start..end, strand, type, name):
    340..411     +  terminator     rrnB T1 terminator: transcription terminator T1 from the E. coli rrnB gene
    427..454     +  terminator     T7Te terminator: phage T7 early transcription terminator
    923..956     -  protein_bind   FRT (minimal): supports FLP-mediated excision but not integration (Turan and Bode, 2011) FLP recombinase from the Saccharomyces cerevisiae 2μ plasmid
   1000..1040    -  terminator     rrnB T1 terminator (fragment): transcription terminator T1 from the E. coli rrnB gene
   1042..1157    -  ncRNA          5S rRNA: Accession: RF00001 - 5S ribosomal RNA
   1188..1212    +  CDS            KanR (fragment): aminoglycoside phosphotransferase; aph(3')-Ia; confers resistance to kanamycin
   1242..1338    +  promoter       AmpR promoter (fragment): bla
   1341..2201    +  CDS            AmpR: β-lactamase; bla; confers resistance to ampicillin, carbenicillin, and related antibiotics
   2323..2911    +  rep_origin     ori: high-copy-number ColE1/pMB1/pBR322/pUC origin of replication
   3136..3153    +  terminator     rrnB T2 terminator (fragment): transcription terminator T2 from the E. coli rrnB gene
   3178..3197    -  CDS            lacZα (fragment): LacZα fragment of β-galactosidase; lacZ fragment
   3667..3700    +  protein_bind   FRT (minimal): supports FLP-mediated excision but not integration (Turan and Bode, 2011) FLP recombinase from the Saccharomyces cerevisiae 2μ plasmid
   4418..328     +  CDS            superfolder GFP (across the origin): GFP variant that folds robustly even when fused to poorly folded proteins (Pédelacq et al., 2006)
>Addgene plasmid #212693 | pCfB13017 | addgene full sequence | sequence record 424077 | Addgene NGS Result
CTTTAAAGAGGACGGCAATATCCTGGGCCATAAGCTGGAATACAATTTTAACAGCCACAATGTTTACATC
ACCGCCGATAAACAAAAAAATGGCATTAAAGCGAATTTTAAAATTCGCCACAACGTGGAGGATGGCAGCG
TGCAGCTGGCTGATCACTACCAGCAAAACACTCCAATCGGTGATGGTCCTGTTCTGCTGCCAGACAATCA
CTATCTGAGCACGCAAAGCGTTCTGTCTAAAGATCCGAACGAGAAACGCGATCATATGGTTCTGCTGGAG
TTCGTAACCGCAGCGGGCATCACGCATGGTATGGATGAACTGTACAAATGACCAGGCATCAAATAAAACG
AAAGGCTCAGTCGAAAGACTGGGCCTTTCGTTTTATCTGTTGTTTGTCGGTGAACGCTCTCTACTAGAGT
CACACTGGCTCACCTTCGGGTGGGCCTTTCTGCGTTTATACGTCTCAGTTCGGTCTCAGCTGGTTGTTGG
TGGTTATTTGTTTGTGTGTCAAAATTGTGTAGAGAGAGAAAATTCTAGGTCGAGCCCATCTTCTATATAT
ATTGGAGATTCTTATTTGTGTCGCATACGCTCTGAAAAAAAAAAAAGGTCCAAAATGCACATTAAGATTA
TCGCGGTGCACAATCAGTCTCCGCGTCTTACCGGAGGGGTACCAAACGGCGCAAAGTTATCGGCTGTTAG
GGTTCATCGTAGTGGAGGAGCAAGTGTCTCGTGAGGAGGGGTAGAGGGGGGGTTTACGGTAGTGGCAAAC
ATTGGAAATTGTGCCCCCCAAACAACACATTTTCCCACTCCTTCTCTGTACCATCTCACACCCATTGCCG
AATTGCACACTAGTGCAACAAGTTATAATACCACCCACCACCTCCAATACCCGGGGGCGGCCGCATTTAA
ATCCCCACTTCAGAAGTTCCTATACTTTCTAGAGAATAGGAACTTCACTATAGAGTCGAATAAGGGCGAC
ACCCCATAATTAGCCCGGGCGAAAGGCCCAGTCTTTCGACTGAGCCTTTCGTTTTATTTGATGCCTGGCA
GTTCCCTACTCTCGCATGGGGAGTCCCCACACTACCATCGGCGCTACGGCGTTTCACTTCTGAGTTCGGC
ATGGGGTCAGGTGGGACCACCGCGCTACTGCCGCCAGGCAAACAAGGGGTGTTATGAGCCATATTCAGGT
ATAAATGGGCTCGCGATAATGTTCAGAATTGGTTAATTGGTTGTAACACTGACCCCTATTTGTTTATTTT
TCTAAATACATTCAAATATGTATCCGCTCATGAGACAATAACCCTGATAAATGCTTCAATAATATTGAAA
AAGGAAGAATATGAGTATTCAACATTTCCGTGTCGCCCTTATTCCCTTTTTTGCGGCATTTTGCCTTCCT
GTTTTTGCTCACCCAGAAACGCTGGTGAAAGTAAAAGATGCTGAAGATCAGTTGGGTGCACGAGTGGGTT
ACATCGAACTGGATCTCAACAGCGGTAAGATCCTTGAGAGTTTTCGCCCCGAAGAACGTTTTCCAATGAT
GAGCACTTTTAAAGTTCTGCTATGTGGCGCGGTATTATCCCGTATTGACGCCGGGCAAGAGCAACTCGGT
CGCCGCATACACTATTCTCAGAATGACTTGGTTGAGTACTCACCAGTCACAGAAAAGCATCTTACGGATG
GCATGACAGTAAGAGAATTATGCAGTGCTGCCATAACCATGAGTGATAACACTGCGGCCAACTTACTTCT
GACAACGATCGGAGGACCGAAGGAGCTAACCGCTTTTTTGCACAACATGGGGGATCATGTAACTCGCCTT
GATCGTTGGGAACCGGAGCTGAATGAAGCCATACCAAACGACGAGCGTGACACCACGATGCCTGTAGCGA
TGGCAACAACGTTGCGCAAACTATTAACTGGCGAACTACTTACTCTAGCTTCCCGGCAACAATTAATAGA
CTGGATGGAGGCGGATAAAGTTGCAGGACCACTTCTGCGCTCGGCCCTTCCGGCTGGCTGGTTTATTGCT
GATAAATCCGGAGCCGGTGAGCGTGGTTCTCGCGGTATCATCGCAGCGCTGGGGCCAGATGGTAAGCCCT
CCCGTATCGTAGTTATCTACACGACGGGGAGTCAGGCAACTATGGATGAACGAAATAGACAGATCGCTGA
GATAGGTGCCTCACTGATTAAGCATTGGTAAGCAGAGCATTACGCTGACTTGACGGGACGGCGCAAGCTC
ATGACCAAAATCCCTTAACGTGAGTTACGCGCGCGTCGTTCCACTGAGCGTCAGACCCCGTAGAAAAGAT
CAAAGGATCTTCTTGAGATCCTTTTTTTCTGCGCGTAATCTGCTGCTTGCAAACAAAAAAACCACCGCTA
CCAGCGGTGGTTTGTTTGCCGGATCAAGAGCTACCAACTCTTTTTCCGAAGGTAACTGGCTTCAGCAGAG
CGCAGATACCAAATACTGTTCTTCTAGTGTAGCCGTAGTTAGCCCACCACTTCAAGAACTCTGTAGCACC
GCCTACATACCTCGCTCTGCTAATCCTGTTACCAGTGGCTGCTGCCAGTGGCGATAAGTCGTGTCTTACC
GGGTTGGACTCAAGACGATAGTTACCGGATAAGGCGCAGCGGTCGGGCTGAACGGGGGGTTCGTGCACAC
AGCCCAGCTTGGAGCGAACGACCTACACCGAACTGAGATACCTACAGCGTGAGCTATGAGAAAGCGCCAC
GCTTCCCGAAGGGAGAAAGGCGGACAGGTATCCGGTAAGCGGCAGGGTCGGAACAGGAGAGCGCACGAGG
GAGCTTCCAGGGGGAAACGCCTGGTATCTTTATAGTCCTGTCGGGTTTCGCCACCTCTGACTTGAGCGTC
GATTTTTGTGATGCTCGTCAGGGGGGCGGAGCCTATGGAAAAACGCCAGCAACGCGGCCTTTTTACGGTT
CCTGGCCTTTTGCTGGCCTTTTGCTCACATGTTCTTTCCTGCGTTATCCCCTGATTCTGTGGATAACCGT
ATTACCGCCTTTGAGTGAGCTGATACCGCTCGCCGCAGCCGAACGACCGAGCGCAGCGAGTCAGTGAGCG
AGGAAGCGGAAGGCGAGAGTAGGGAACTGCCAGGCATCAAACTAAGCAGAAGGCCCCTGACGGATGGCCT
TTTTGCGTTTCTACAAACTCTTTCTGTGTTGTAAAACGACGGCCAGTCTTAAGCTCGGGCCCCCTGGGCG
GTTCTGATAACGAGTAATCGTTAATCCGCAAATAACGTAAAAACCCGCTTCGGCGGGTTTTTTTATGGGG
GGAGTTTAGGGAAAGAGCATTTGTCAGAATATTTAAGGGCGCCTGTCACTTTGCTTGATATATGAGAATT
ATTTAACCTTATAAATGAGAAAAAAGCAACGCACTTTAAATAAGATACGTTGCTTTTTCGATTGATGAAC
ACCTATAATTAAACTATTCATCTATTATTTATGATTTTTTGTATATACAATATTTCTAGTTTGTTAAAGA
GAATTAAGAAAATAAATCTCGAAAATAATAAAGGGAAAATCAGTTTTTGATATCAAAATTATACATGTCA
ACGATAATACAAAATATAATACAAACTATAAGATGTTATCAGTATTTATTATGCATTTAGAATAAATTTT
GTGTCGCCCTTATTCGACTCACTATAGAAGTTCCTATTCTCTAGAAAGTATAGGAACTTCACTTCATTTT
ATTTAAATTTGCGGCCGCCAGCGGACATAGCCGGCGATGAAAACCAATCGTTGCGGACAAATTAAGCACC
CAATAAATGACTTGAAACCGTGGCTAAAACGCAGGAACCTCAGCCGTTCAAAAGTCGCTTCAAATACACA
GTCTACACACCTTCCACAGTAGGTAAATACTCTACCCTTCATTGGACACCTCCTCTTTAAGCTAACCTCT
TATAATATATACTACGGAGAACAATCAAAAATTAGCCTGGTCCCCTTCCTCGGCTAAAACTTCAATGGAG
CAACTCCAACCCGATAATCTGCCCATTCTCCGGAGAATTCTCTTCCGGCACTTGGCACAATGAGCGCGCT
TTACAAACGCAGTTTCATGCGGCGGGTGTGGCGAGCGTGGCGCGTATCAGCTTTATGATGATCTACAGGT
ATGTACTACAAGTACCTACTGCTACCTGGAATACCACGTAGTATACAAGTTTGCTCATATTTATCTGTGT
ATTGCTTGGCCAGGTTAATTGAAATTGCAACGTGAGACCACTGATGAGACGGAAAGTGAAACGTGATTTC
ATGCGTCATTTTGAACATTTTGTAAATCTTATTTAATAATGTGTGCGGCAATTCACATTTAATTTATGAA
TGTTTTCTTAACATCGCGGCAACTCAAGAAACGGCAGGTTCGGATCTTAGCTACTAGAGAAAGAGGAGAA
ATACTAGATGCGTAAAGGCGAAGAGCTGTTCACTGGTGTCGTCCCTATTCTGGTGGAACTGGATGGTGAT
GTCAACGGTCATAAGTTTTCCGTGCGTGGCGAGGGTGAAGGTGACGCAACTAATGGTAAACTGACGCTGA
AGTTCATCTGTACTACTGGTAAACTGCCGGTTCCTTGGCCGACTCTGGTAACGACGCTGACTTATGGTGT
TCAGTGCTTTGCTCGTTATCCGGACCATATGAAGCAGCATGACTTCTTCAAGTCCGCCATGCCGGAAGGC
TATGTGCAGGAACGCACGATTTCCTTTAAGGATGACGGCACGTACAAAACGCGTGCGGAAGTGAAATTTG
AAGGCGATACCCTGGTAAACCGCATTGAGCTGAAAGGCATTGA
